>Addgene plasmid #152647 | pGBW-m4134435 | depositor full sequence | sequence record 295659 | Full Sequence
CACCATGAATAACGAGTTAAGCCCAGTAGCGCTTCGCCAGATGAGTTGCGCCGCAGGTACAACCCAAACT
GCTTGTACGGATGACAACGCCCTCGCTTACTATAATACCACAAAGGGAGGCCGATTCGTTCTGGCCCTGT
TGTCGGATCTGCAAGACTTGAAATGGGCACGTTTTCCCAAGTCCGACGGGACTGGCACCATTTACACAGA
ACTAGAGCCGCCATGCAGGTTCGTGACTGATACCCCTAAAGGACCCAAGGTCAAATATCTGTATTTTATC
AAGGGGCTTAACAATCTCAATAGAGGCATGGTGTTAGGATCTCTAGCCGCAACGGTGCGGCTGCAAGAAA
ACCTTTACTTTCAGTCGATGGATTATAAGGACCACGATGGAGACTACAAAGATCATGACATTGATTACAA
GGACGACGATGACAAATAAGGATCCGCAGGCCTCTGCTAGCTTGACTGACTGAGATACAGCGTACCTTCA
GCTCACAGACATGATAAGATACATTGATGAGTTTGGACAAACCACAACTAGAATGCAGTGAAAAAAATGC
TTTATTTGTGAAATTTGTGATGCTATTGCTTTATTTGTAACCATTATAAGCTGCAATAAACAAGTTAACA
ACAACAATTGCATTCATTTTATGTTTCAGGTTCAGGGGGAGGTGTGGGAGGTTTTTTAAAGCAAGTAAAA
CCTCTACAAATGTGGTATTGGCCCATCTCTATCGGTATCGTAGCATAACCCCTTGGGGCCTCTAAACGGG
TCTTGAGGGGTTTTTTGTGCCCCTCGGGCCGGATTGCTATCTACCGGCATTGGCGCAGAAAAAAATGCCT
GATGCGACGCTGCGCGTCTTATACTCCCACATATGCCAGATTCAGCAACGGATACGGCTTCCCCAACTTG
CCCACTTCCATACGTGTCCTCCTTACCAGAAATTTATCCTTAAGGTCGTCAGCTATCCTGCAGGCGATCT
CTCGATTTCGATCAAGACATTCCTTTAATGGTCTTTTCTGGACACCACTAGGGGTCAGAAGTAGTTCATC
AAACTTTCTTCCCTCCCTAATCTCATTGGTTACCTTGGGCTATCGAAACTTAATTAACCAGTCAAGTCAG
CTACTTGGCGAGATCGACTTGTCTGGGTTTCGACTACGCTCAGAATTGCGTCAGTCAAGTTCGATCTGGT
CCTTGCTATTGCACCCGTTCTCCGATTACGAGTTTCATTTAAATCATGTGAGCAAAAGGCCAGCAAAAGG
CCAGGAACCGTAAAAAGGCCGCGTTGCTGGCGTTTTTCCATAGGCTCCGCCCCCCTGACGAGCATCACAA
AAATCGACGCTCAAGTCAGAGGTGGCGAAACCCGACAGGACTATAAAGATACCAGGCGTTTCCCCCTGGA
AGCTCCCTCGTGCGCTCTCCTGTTCCGACCCTGCCGCTTACCGGATACCTGTCCGCCTTTCTCCCTTCGG
GAAGCGTGGCGCTTTCTCATAGCTCACGCTGTAGGTATCTCAGTTCGGTGTAGGTCGTTCGCTCCAAGCT
GGGCTGTGTGCACGAACCCCCCGTTCAGCCCGACCGCTGCGCCTTATCCGGTAACTATCGTCTTGAGTCC
AACCCGGTAAGACACGACTTATCGCCACTGGCAGCAGCCACTGGTAACAGGATTAGCAGAGCGAGGTATG
TAGGCGGTGCTACAGAGTTCTTGAAGTGGTGGCCTAACTACGGCTACACTAGAAGAACAGTATTTGGTAT
CTGCGCTCTGCTGAAGCCAGTTACCTTCGGAAAAAGAGTTGGTAGCTCTTGATCCGGCAAACAAACCACC
GCTGGTAGCGGTGGTTTTTTTGTTTGCAAGCAGCAGATTACGCGCAGAAAAAAAGGATCTCAAGAAGATC
CTTTGATCTTTTCTACGGGGTCTGACGCTCAGTGGAACGAAAACTCACGTTAAGGGATTTTGGTCATGAG
ATTATCAAAAAGGATCTTCACCTAGATCCTTTTAAATTAAAAATGAAGTTTTAAATCAATCTAAAGTATA
TATGAGTAAACTTGGTCTGACAGTTACCAATGCTTAATCAGTGAGGCACCTATCTCAGCGATCTGTCTAT
TTCGTTCATCCATAGTTGCATTTAAATTTCCGAACTCTCCAAGGCCCTCGTCGGAAAATCTTCAAACCTT
TCGTCCGATCCATCTTGCAGGCTACCTCTCGAACGAACTATCGCAAGTCTCTTGGCCGGCCTTGCGCCTT
GGCTATTGCTTGGCAGCGCCTATCGCCAGGTATTACTCCAATCCCGAATATCCGAGATCGGGATCACCCG
AGAGAAGTTCAACCTACATCCTCAATCCCGATCTATCCGAGATCCGAGGAATATCGAAATCGGGGCGCGC
CTGGCCTCCGCGCCGGGTTTTGGCGCCTCCCGCGGGCGCCCCCCTCGTCACGGCGAGCGCTGCCACGTCA
GACGAAGGGCGCAGGAGCGTCCTGATCCTTCCGCCCGGACGCTCAGGACAGCGGCCCGCTGCTCATAAGA
CTCGGCCTTAGAACCCCAGTATCAGCAGAAGGACATTTTAGGACGGGACTTGGGTGACTCTAGGGCACTG
GTTTTCTTTCCAGAGAGCGGAACAGGCGAGGAAAAGTAGTCCCTTCTCGGCGATTCTGCGGAGGGATCTC
CGTGGGGCGGTGAACGCCGATGATTATATAAGGACGCGCCGGGTGTGGCACAGCTAGTTCCGTCGCAGCC
GGGATTTGGGTCGCGGTTCTTGTTTGTGGATCGCTGTGATCGTCACTTGGTGAGTAGCGGGCTGCTGGGC
TGGCCGGGGCTTTCGTGGCCGCCGGGCCGCTCGGTGGGACGGAAGCGTGTGGAGAGACCGCCAAGGGCTG
TAGTCTGGGTCCGCGAGCAAGGTTGCCCTGAACTGGGGGTTGGGGGGAGCGCAGCAAAATGGCGGCTGTT
CCCGAGTCTTGAATGGAAGACGCTTGTGAGGCGGGCTGTGAGGTCGTTGAAACAAGGTGGGGGGCATGGT
GGGCGGCAAGAACCCAAGGTCTTGAGCCCTTCGCTAATGCGGGAAAGCTCTTATTCGGGTGAGATGGGCT
GGGCACCATCTGGGGACCCTGACGTGAAGTTTGTCACTGACTGGAGAACTCGGTTTGTCGTCTGTTGCGG
GGGCGGCAGTTATGGCGGTGCCGTTGGGCAGTGCACCCGTACCTTTGGGAGCGCGCGCCCTCGTCGTGTC
GTGACGTCACCCGTTCTGTTGGCTTATAATGCAGGGTGGGGCCACCTGCCGGTAGGTGTGCGGTAGGCTT
TTCTCCGTCGCAGGACGCAGGGTTCGGGCCTAGGGTAGGCTCTCCTGAATCGACAGGCGCCGGACCTCTG
GTGAGGGGAGGGATAAGTGAGGCGTCAGTTTCTTTGGTCGGTTTTATGTACCTATCTTCTTAAGTAGCTG
AAGCTCCGGTTTTGAACTATGCGCTCGGGGTTGGCGAGTGTGTTTTGTGAAGTTTTTTAGGCACCTTTTG
AAATGTAATCATTTGGGTCAATATGTAATTTTCAGTGTTAGACTTGTAAATTGTCCGCTAAATTCTGGCC
GTTTTTGGCTTTTTTGTTAGACAACATGGGTAAAAAGCCTGAACTCACCGCGACGTCTGTCGAGAAGTTT
CTGATCGAAAAGTTCGACAGCGTCTCCGACCTGATGCAGCTCTCGGAGGGCGAAGAATCTCGTGCTTTCA
GCTTCGATGTAGGAGGGCGTGGATATGTCCTGCGGGTAAATAGCTGCGCCGATGGTTTCTACAAAGATCG
TTATGTTTATCGGCACTTTGCATCCGCCGCGCTCCCGATTCCGGAAGTGCTTGACATTGGGGAGTTCAGC
GAGAGCCTGACCTATTGCATCTCCCGCCGTGCACAGGGTGTCACGTTGCAAGACCTGCCTGAAACCGAAC
TGCCCGCTGTTCTGCAGCCGGTCGCGGAGGCAATGGATGCCATCGCTGCCGCCGATCTTAGCCAGACGAG
CGGGTTCGGCCCATTCGGACCGCAAGGAATCGGTCAATACACTACATGGCGTGATTTCATATGCGCGATT
GCTGATCCCCATGTGTATCACTGGCAAACTGTGATGGACGACACCGTCAGTGCGTCCGTCGCGCAGGCTC
TCGATGAGCTGATGCTTTGGGCCGAGGACTGCCCCGAAGTCCGGCACCTCGTGCACGCGGATTTCGGCTC
CAACAATGTCCTGACGGACAATGGCCGCATAACAGCGGTCATTGACTGGAGCGAGGCGATGTTCGGGGAT
TCCCAATACGAGGTCGCCAACATCTTCTTCTGGAGGCCGTGGTTGGCTTGTATGGAGCAGCAGACGCGCT
ACTTCGAGCGGAGGCATCCGGAGCTTGCAGGATCGCCCCGGCTCCGGGCGTATATGCTCCGCATTGGTCT
TGACCAACTCTATCAGAGCTTGGTTGACGGCAATTTCGATGATGCAGCTTGGGCGCAGGGTCGATGCGAC
GCAATCGTCCGATCCGGAGCCGGGACTGTCGGGCGTACACAAATCGCCCGCAGAAGCGCCGCCGTCTGGA
CCGATGGCTGTGTAGAAGTACTCGCCGATAGTGGAAACCGACGCCCCAGCACTCGTCCGAGGGCAAAGGA
ATAAGCTAGTATGTAAGCCTAGTCTTAGATAATAAAATCGCTATCCATCGAAGATGGATGTGTGTTGGTT
TTTTGTGTGTGTAACGCTAGGCGCGCCTGGTGTACCGAGAACGATCCTCTCAGTGCGAGTCTCGACGATC
CATATCGTTGCTTGGCAGTCAGCCAGTCGGAATCCAGCTTGGGACCCAGGAAGTCCAATCGTCAGATATT
GTACTCAAGCCTGGTCACGGCAGCGTACCGATCTGTTTAAACCTAGATATTGATAGTCTGATCGGTCAAC
GTATAATCGAGTCCTAGCTTTTGCAAACATCTATCAAGAGACAGGATCAGCAGGAGGCTTTCGCATGAGT
ATTCAACATTTCCGTGTCGCCCTTATTCCCTTTTTTGCGGCATTTTGCCTTCCTGTTTTTGCTCACCCAG
AAACGCTGGTGAAAGTAAAAGATGCTGAAGATCAGTTGGGTGCGCGAGTGGGTTACATCGAACTGGATCT
CAACAGCGGTAAGATCCTTGAGAGTTTTCGCCCCGAAGAACGCTTTCCAATGATGAGCACTTTTAAAGTT
CTGCTATGTGGCGCGGTATTATCCCGTATTGACGCCGGGCAAGAGCAACTCGGTCGCCGCATACACTATT
CTCAGAATGACTTGGTTGAGTATTCACCAGTCACAGAAAAGCATCTTACGGATGGCATGACAGTAAGAGA
ATTATGCAGTGCTGCCATAACCATGAGTGATAACACTGCGGCCAACTTACTTCTGACAACGATTGGAGGA
CCGAAGGAGCTAACCGCTTTTTTGCACAACATGGGGGATCATGTAACTCGCCTTGATCGTTGGGAACCGG
AGCTGAATGAAGCCATACCAAACGACGAGCGTGACACCACGATGCCTGTAGCAATGGCAACAACCTTGCG
TAAACTATTAACTGGCGAACTACTTACTCTAGCTTCCCGGCAACAGTTGATAGACTGGATGGAGGCGGAT
AAAGTTGCAGGACCACTTCTGCGCTCGGCCCTTCCGGCTGGCTGGTTTATTGCTGATAAATCTGGAGCCG
GTGAGCGTGGGTCTCGCGGTATCATTGCAGCACTGGGGCCAGATGGTAAGCCCTCCCGTATCGTAGTTAT
CTACACGACGGGGAGTCAGGCAACTATGGATGAACGAAATAGACAGATCGCTGAGATAGGTGCCTCACTG
ATTAAGCATTGGTAACCGATTCTAGGTGCATTGGCGCAGAAAAAAATGCCTGATGCGACGCTGCGCGTCT
TATACTCCCACATATGCCAGATTCAGCAACGGATACGGCTTCCCCAACTTGCCCACTTCCATACGTGTCC
TCCTTACCAGAAATTTATCCTTAAGATCGTTTAAACTCGACTCTGGCTCTATCGAATCTCCGTCGTTTCG
AGCTTACGCGAACAGCCGTGGCGCTCATTTGCTCGTCGGGCATCGAATCTCGTCAGCTATCGTCAGCTTA
CCTTTTTGGCAGCGATCGCGGCTCCCGACATCTTGGACCATTAGCTCCACAGGTATCTTCTTCCCTCTAG
TGGTCATAACAGCAGCTTCAGCTACCTCTCAATTCAAAAAACCCCTCAAGACCCGTTTAGAGGCCCCAAG
GGGTTATGCTATCAATCGTTGCGTTACACACACAAAAAACCAACACACATCCATCTTCGATGGATAGCGA
TTTTATTATCTAACTGCTGATCGAGTGTAGCCAGATCTAGTAATCAATTACGGGGTCATTAGTTCATAGC
CCATATATGGAGTTCCGCGTTACATAACTTACGGTAAATGGCCCGCCTGGCTGACCGCCCAACGACCCCC
GCCCATTGACGTCAATAATGACGTATGTTCCCATAGTAACGCCAATAGGGACTTTCCATTGACGTCAATG
GGTGGAGTATTTACGGTAAACTGCCCACTTGGCAGTACATCAAGTGTATCATATGCCAAGTACGCCCCCT
ATTGACGTCAATGACGGTAAATGGCCCGCCTGGCATTATGCCCAGTACATGACCTTATGGGACTTTCCTA
CTTGGCAGTACATCTACGTATTAGTCATCGCTATTACCATGCTGATGCGGTTTTGGCAGTACATCAATGG
GCGTGGATAGCGGTTTGACTCACGGGGATTTCCAAGTCTCCACCCCATTGACGTCAATGGGAGTTTGTTT
TGGCACCAAAATCAACGGGACTTTCCAAAATGTCGTAACAACTCCGCCCCATTGACGCAAATGGGCGGTA
GGCGTGTACGGTGGGAGGTCTATATAAGCAGAGCTGGTTTAGTGAACCGTCAGATCAGATCTTTGTCGAT
CCTACCATCCACTCGACACACCCGCCAGCGGCCGC
Features (pLannotate 1.2.2; 19 found; start..end, strand, type, name):
    413..435     +  CDS            FLAG (fragment): FLAG® epitope tag, followed by an enterokinase cleavage site
    505..626     -  polyA_signal   SV40 poly(A) signal: SV40 polyadenylation signal
    649..718     -  CDS            large T antigen (fragment): large T antigen from SV40 (simian virus 40)
    741..787     +  terminator     T7 terminator: transcription terminator for bacteriophage T7 RNA polymerase
    817..953     +  terminator     rrnG terminator: transcription terminator from the E. coli ribosomal RNA rrnG operon (Albrechtsen et al., 1991)
    998..1069    +  misc_feature   3' β-globin insulator: insulator downstream of the human β-globin locus (Farrell et al., 2002)
   1295..1883    -  rep_origin     ori: high-copy-number ColE1/pMB1/pBR322/pUC origin of replication
   2055..2119    -  CDS            bla(M) (fragment): β-lactamase lacking the signal sequence; bla(M); allows cytosolic expression of β-lactamase
   2383..3592    +  promoter       UbC promoter: human ubiquitin C promoter
   3602..4623    +  CDS            HygR (fragment): hygromycin B phosphotransferase confers resistance to hygromycin
   4651..4699    +  polyA_signal   poly(A) signal: synthetic polyadenylation signal
   4965..5825    +  CDS            AmpR: β-lactamase; bla; confers resistance to ampicillin, carbenicillin, and related antibiotics
   5838..5974    +  terminator     rrnG terminator: transcription terminator from the E. coli ribosomal RNA rrnG operon (Albrechtsen et al., 1991)
   6119..6190    +  misc_feature   5' β-globin insulator: insulator upstream of the human β-globin locus (Farrell et al., 2002)
   6195..6241    -  terminator     T7 terminator: transcription terminator for bacteriophage T7 RNA polymerase
   6259..6307    -  polyA_signal   poly(A) signal: synthetic polyadenylation signal
   6388..6691    +  enhancer       CMV enhancer: human cytomegalovirus immediate early enhancer
   6764..6781    -  promoter       CMV promoter (fragment): human cytomegalovirus (CMV) immediate early promoter
   6844..6895    +  promoter       CMVd2 promoter: truncated human cytomegalovirus (CMV) immediate early promoter that yields moderately reduced expression relative to the full-length promoter
