[The description below was written by a language model from this plasmid's Addgene catalogue record and pLannotate feature annotations shown in this document.]
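Description:
pGBW-m4134435 is a mammalian expression plasmid carrying the wild-type coding sequence of SARS-CoV-2 nsp9, a mature product of the viral ORF1ab polyprotein, in the pTwist_CMV_Hygro_6 backbone. It is propagated in E. coli as a high-copy plasmid through a ColE1/pUC-type origin and selected with ampicillin via a full-length β-lactamase gene. For selection in mammalian cells it carries a separate cassette in which the human ubiquitin C promoter drives hygromycin B phosphotransferase, ending in a synthetic polyadenylation signal.

The roughly 340 bp nsp9 insert is transcribed from the human cytomegalovirus immediate early enhancer/promoter. The automated annotation resolves this region as the CMV enhancer plus promoter fragments lying just before the sequence origin. The insert itself is not called in the feature table, but it would fall in the unannotated stretch that runs from the promoter across the origin to the tag. According to the catalogue entry, the backbone supplies a C-terminal TEV-cleavable 3xFLAG tag; the table detects only a single FLAG fragment at that position and does not annotate a TEV site. An SV40 polyadenylation signal is annotated downstream of the tag. The expression unit is flanked by short 5' and 3' β-globin insulator elements, and bacterial T7 and rrnG terminators sit at the module boundaries, which should limit transcriptional read-through between the cassettes.

The design suits transient or hygromycin-selected stable expression of nsp9 in mammalian cells. The FLAG epitope allows detection or affinity capture, and TEV protease can remove the tag. The record states no purpose beyond mammalian expression of nsp9.
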