Addgene plasmid #152647: pGBW-m4134435
Purpose: Mammalian expression plasmid for SARS-CoV-2 nsp9
Depositing lab: Ginkgo Bioworks & Benjie Chen. Depositing organization: Ginkgo Bioworks.
Backbone
  Vector backbone: pTwist_CMV_Hygro_6
  Backbone size w/o insert (bp): 6525
  Vector type: Mammalian Expression
  Selectable markers: Hygromycin
Growth in bacteria
  Bacterial resistance: Ampicillin, 100 μg/mL
  Growth temperature: 37°C
  Growth strain: DH5alpha
  Copy number: High Copy
Gene/Insert
  Gene/Insert name: SARS-CoV-2 nsp9
  Species: Severe acute respiratory syndrome coronavirus 2
  Insert size (bp): 338
  Mutation: wt
  Entrez Gene: ORF1ab (a.k.a. GU280_gp01)
  Promoter: CMV
  Tag / fusion protein: Cleavable TEV;3xFlag (C terminal on backbone)
  Cloning method: Unknown
Resource information
  A portion of this plasmid was derived from a plasmid made by: GinkgoBioworks
Depositor comments: NCBI reference sequence: YP_009725305.1
How to cite: pGBW-m4134435 was a gift from Ginkgo Bioworks & Benjie Chen (Addgene plasmid # 152647 ; http://n2t.net/addgene:152647 ; RRID:Addgene_152647)
